>Addgene plasmid #204195 | pCDNA3- SREBP-1 (A317-318; L340) | addgene full sequence | sequence record 409781 | Addgene NGS Result
GCCTATTGGTTAAAAAATGAGCTGATTTAACAAAAATTTAACGCGAATTAATTCTGTGGAATGTGTGTCA
GTTAGGGTGTGGAAAGTCCCCAGGCTCCCCAGCAGGCAGAAGTATGCAAAGCATGCATCTCAATTAGTCA
GCAACCAGGTGTGGAAAGTCCCCAGGCTCCCCAGCAGGCAGAAGTATGCAAAGCATGCATCTCAATTAGT
CAGCAACCATAGTCCCGCCCCTAACTCCGCCCATCCCGCCCCTAACTCCGCCCAGTTCCGCCCATTCTCC
GCCCCATGGCTGACTAATTTTTTTTATTTATGCAGAGGCCGAGGCCGCCTCTGCCTCTGAGCTATTCCAG
AAGTAGTGAGGAGGCTTTTTTGGAGGCCTAGGCTTTTGCAAAAAGCTCCCGGGAGCTTGTATATCCATTT
TCGGATCTGATCAAGAGACAGGATGAGGATCGTTTCGCATGATTGAACAAGATGGATTGCACGCAGGTTC
TCCGGCCGCTTGGGTGGAGAGGCTATTCGGCTATGACTGGGCACAACAGACAATCGGCTGCTCTGATGCC
GCCGTGTTCCGGCTGTCAGCGCAGGGGCGCCCGGTTCTTTTTGTCAAGACCGACCTGTCCGGTGCCCTGA
ATGAACTGCAGGACGAGGCAGCGCGGCTATCGTGGCTGGCCACGACGGGCGTTCCTTGCGCAGCTGTGCT
CGACGTTGTCACTGAAGCGGGAAGGGACTGGCTGCTATTGGGCGAAGTGCCGGGGCAGGATCTCCTGTCA
TCTCACCTTGCTCCTGCCGAGAAAGTATCCATCATGGCTGATGCAATGCGGCGGCTGCATACGCTTGATC
CGGCTACCTGCCCATTCGACCACCAAGCGAAACATCGCATCGAGCGAGCACGTACTCGGATGGAAGCCGG
TCTTGTCGATCAGGATGATCTGGACGAAGAGCATCAGGGGCTCGCGCCAGCCGAACTGTTCGCCAGGCTC
AAGGCGCGCATGCCCGACGGCGAGGATCTCGTCGTGACCCATGGCGATGCCTGCTTGCCGAATATCATGG
TGGAAAATGGCCGCTTTTCTGGATTCATCGACTGTGGCCGGCTGGGTGTGGCGGACCGCTATCAGGACAT
AGCGTTGGCTACCCGTGATATTGCTGAAGAGCTTGGCGGCGAATGGGCTGACCGCTTCCTCGTGCTTTAC
GGTATCGCCGCTCCCGATTCGCAGCGCATCGCCTTCTATCGCCTTCTTGACGAGTTCTTCTGAGCGGGAC
TCTGGGGTTCGAAATGACCGACCAAGCGACGCCCAACCTGCCATCACGAGATTTCGATTCCACCGCCGCC
TTCTATGAAAGGTTGGGCTTCGGAATCGTTTTCCGGGACGCCGGCTGGATGATCCTCCAGCGCGGGGATC
TCATGCTGGAGTTCTTCGCCCACCCCAACTTGTTTATTGCAGCTTATAATGGTTACAAATAAAGCAATAG
CATCACAAATTTCACAAATAAAGCATTTTTTTCACTGCATTCTAGTTGTGGTTTGTCCAAACTCATCAAT
GTATCTTATCATGTCTGTATACCGTCGACCTCTAGCTAGAGCTTGGCGTAATCATGGTCATAGCTGTTTC
CTGTGTGAAATTGTTATCCGCTCACAATTCCACACAACATACGAGCCGGAAGCATAAAGTGTAAAGCCTG
GGGTGCCTAATGAGTGAGCTAACTCACATTAATTGCGTTGCGCTCACTGCCCGCTTTCCAGTCGGGAAAC
CTGTCGTGCCAGCTGCATTAATGAATCGGCCAACGCGCGGGGAGAGGCGGTTTGCGTATTGGGCGCTCTT
CCGCTTCCTCGCTCACTGACTCGCTGCGCTCGGTCGTTCGGCTGCGGCGAGCGGTATCAGCTCACTCAAA
GGCGGTAATACGGTTATCCACAGAATCAGGGGATAACGCAGGAAAGAACATGTGAGCAAAAGGCCAGCAA
AAGGCCAGGAACCGTAAAAAGGCCGCGTTGCTGGCGTTTTTCCATAGGCTCCGCCCCCCTGACGAGCATC
ACAAAAATCGACGCTCAAGTCAGAGGTGGCGAAACCCGACAGGACTATAAAGATACCAGGCGTTTCCCCC
TGGAAGCTCCCTCGTGCGCTCTCCTGTTCCGACCCTGCCGCTTACCGGATACCTGTCCGCCTTTCTCCCT
TCGGGAAGCGTGGCGCTTTCTCATAGCTCACGCTGTAGGTATCTCAGTTCGGTGTAGGTCGTTCGCTCCA
AGCTGGGCTGTGTGCACGAACCCCCCGTTCAGCCCGACCGCTGCGCCTTATCCGGTAACTATCGTCTTGA
GTCCAACCCGGTAAGACACGACTTATCGCCACTGGCAGCAGCCACTGGTAACAGGATTAGCAGAGCGAGG
TATGTAGGCGGTGCTACAGAGTTCTTGAAGTGGTGGCCTAACTACGGCTACACTAGAAGAACAGTATTTG
GTATCTGCGCTCTGCTGAAGCCAGTTACCTTCGGAAAAAGAGTTGGTAGCTCTTGATCCGGCAAACAAAC
CACCGCTGGTAGCGGTGGTTTTTTTGTTTGCAAGCAGCAGATTACGCGCAGAAAAAAAGGATCTCAAGAA
GATCCTTTGATCTTTTCTACGGGGTCTGACGCTCAGTGGAACGAAAACTCACGTTAAGGGATTTTGGTCA
TGAGATTATCAAAAAGGATCTTCACCTAGATCCTTTTAAATTAAAAATGAAGTTTTAAATCAATCTAAAG
TATATATGAGTAAACTTGGTCTGACAGTTACCAATGCTTAATCAGTGAGGCACCTATCTCAGCGATCTGT
CTATTTCGTTCATCCATAGTTGCCTGACTCCCCGTCGTGTAGATAACTACGATACGGGAGGGCTTACCAT
CTGGCCCCAGTGCTGCAATGATACCGCGAGACCCACGCTCACCGGCTCCAGATTTATCAGCAATAAACCA
GCCAGCCGGAAGGGCCGAGCGCAGAAGTGGTCCTGCAACTTTATCCGCCTCCATCCAGTCTATTAATTGT
TGCCGGGAAGCTAGAGTAAGTAGTTCGCCAGTTAATAGTTTGCGCAACGTTGTTGCCATTGCTACAGGCA
TCGTGGTGTCACGCTCGTCGTTTGGTATGGCTTCATTCAGCTCCGGTTCCCAACGATCAAGGCGAGTTAC
ATGATCCCCCATGTTGTGCAAAAAAGCGGTTAGCTCCTTCGGTCCTCCGATCGTTGTCAGAAGTAAGTTG
GCCGCAGTGTTATCACTCATGGTTATGGCAGCACTGCATAATTCTCTTACTGTCATGCCATCCGTAAGAT
GCTTTTCTGTGACTGGTGAGTACTCAACCAAGTCATTCTGAGAATAGTGTATGCGGCGACCGAGTTGCTC
TTGCCCGGCGTCAATACGGGATAATACCGCGCCACATAGCAGAACTTTAAAAGTGCTCATCATTGGAAAA
CGTTCTTCGGGGCGAAAACTCTCAAGGATCTTACCGCTGTTGAGATCCAGTTCGATGTAACCCACTCGTG
CACCCAACTGATCTTCAGCATCTTTTACTTTCACCAGCGTTTCTGGGTGAGCAAAAACAGGAAGGCAAAA
TGCCGCAAAAAAGGGAATAAGGGCGACACGGAAATGTTGAATACTCATACTCTTCCTTTTTCAATATTAT
TGAAGCATTTATCAGGGTTATTGTCTCATGAGCGGATACATATTTGAATGTATTTAGAAAAATAAACAAA
TAGGGGTTCCGCGCACATTTCCCCGAAAAGTGCCACCTGACGTCGACGGATCGGGAGATCTCCCGATCCC
CTATGGTGCACTCTCAGTACAATCTGCTCTGATGCCGCATAGTTAAGCCAGTATCTGCTCCCTGCTTGTG
TGTTGGAGGTCGCTGAGTAGTGCGCGAGCAAAATTTAAGCTACAACAAGGCAAGGCTTGACCGACAATTG
CATGAAGAATCTGCTTAGGGTTAGGCGTTTTGCGCTGCTTCGCGATGTACGGGCCAGATATACGCGTTGA
CATTGATTATTGACTAGTTATTAATAGTAATCAATTACGGGGTCATTAGTTCATAGCCCATATATGGAGT
TCCGCGTTACATAACTTACGGTAAATGGCCCGCCTGGCTGACCGCCCAACGACCCCCGCCCATTGACGTC
AATAATGACGTATGTTCCCATAGTAACGCCAATAGGGACTTTCCATTGACGTCAATGGGTGGAGTATTTA
CGGTAAACTGCCCACTTGGCAGTACATCAAGTGTATCATATGCCAAGTACGCCCCCTATTGACGTCAATG
ACGGTAAATGGCCCGCCTGGCATTATGCCCAGTACATGACCTTATGGGACTTTCCTACTTGGCAGTACAT
CTACGTATTAGTCATCGCTATTACCATGGTGATGCGGTTTTGGCAGTACATCAATGGGCGTGGATAGCGG
TTTGACTCACGGGGATTTCCAAGTCTCCACCCCATTGACGTCAATGGGAGTTTGTTTTGGCACCAAAATC
AACGGGACTTTCCAAAATGTCGTAACAACTCCGCCCCATTGACGCAAATGGGCGGTAGGCGTGTACGGTG
GGAGGTCTATATAAGCAGAGCTCTCTGGCTAACTAGAGAACCCACTGCTTACTGGCTTATCGAAATTAAT
ACGACTCACTATAGGGAGACCCAAGCTGGCTAGCGGATCCGCCACCATGGCCTCTATGACCGGCGGCCAG
CAAATGGGTATGGCCTCTATGACCGGCGGCCAGCAAATGGGAGCATCGATGGACGAGCCACCCTTCAGCG
AGGCGGCTTTGGAGCAGGCGCTGGGCGAGCCGTGCGATCTGGACGCGGCGCTGCTGACCGACATCGAAGG
TGAAGTCGGCGCGGGGAGGGGTAGGGCCAACGGCCTGGACGCCCCAAGGGCGGGCGCAGATCGCGGAGCT
ATGGATTGCACTTTCGAAGACATGCTTCAGCTTATCAACAACCAAGACAGTGACTTCCCTGGCCTATTTG
ACCCACCCTATGCTGGGAGTGGGGCAGGGGGCACAGACCCTGCCAGCCCCGATACCAGCTCCCCAGGCAG
CTTGTCTCCACCTCCTGCCACATTGAGCTCCTCTCTTGAAGCCTTCCTGAGCGGGCCGCAGGCAGCGCCC
TCACCCCTGTCCCCTCCCCAGCCTGCACCCACTCCATTGAAGATGTACCCGTCCATGCCCGCTTTCTCCC
CTGGGCCTGGTATCAAGGAAGAGTCAGTGCCACTGAGCATCCTGCAGACCCCCACCCCACAGCCCCTGCC
AGGGGCCCTCCTGCCACAGAGCTTCCCAGCCCCAGCCCCACCGCAGTTCAGCTCCACCCCTGTGTTAGGC
TACCCCAGCCCTCCGGGAGGCTTCTCTACAGGAAGCCCTCCCGGGAACACCCAGCAGCCGCTGCCTGGCC
TGCCACTGGCTTCCCCGCCAGGGGTCCCGCCCGTCTCCTTGCACACCCAGGTCCAGAGTGTGGTCCCCCA
GCAGCTACTGACAGTCACAGCTGCCCCCACGGCAGCCCCTGTAACGACCACTGTGACCTCGCAGATCCAG
CAGGTCCCGGTCCTGCTGCAGCCCCACTTCATCAAGGCAGACTCGCTGCTTCTGACAGCCATGAAGACAG
ACGGAGCCACTGTGAAGGCGGCAGGTCTCAGTCCCCTGGTCTCTGGCACCACTGTGCAGACAGGGCCTTT
GCCGACCCTGGTGAGTGCCGCAACCATCTTGGCAACAGTCCCACTGGTCGTAGATGCGGAGAAGCTGCCT
ATCAACCGGCTCGCACTTGGCAGCAAGGCCCCGGCCTCTGCC
[240 nt withheld, positions 5783-6022]
GATCTGGTGTCGGCCTGTGGCAGTGGAGGGAACACAGACGTGCTCATGGAGGGCGTGAAGACTGAGGTGG
AGGACACACTGACCCCACCCCCCTCGGATGCTGGCTCACCTTTCCAGAGCAGCCCCTTGTCCCTTGGCAG
CAGGGGCAGTGGCAGCGGTGGCAGTGGCAGTGACTCGGAGCCTGACAGCCCAGTCTTTGAGGACAGCAAG
GCAAAGCCAGAGCAGCGGCCGTCTCTGCACAGCCGCGGCATGCTGGACCGCTCCCGCCTGGCCCTGTGCA
CGCTCGTCTTCCTCTGCCTGTCCTGCAACCCCTTGGCCTCCTTGCTGGGGGCCCGGGGGCTTCCCAGCCC
CTCAGATACCACCAGCGTCTACCATAGCCCTGGGCGCAACGTGCTGGGCACCGAGTCTAGAGATGGCCCT
GGCTGGGCCCAGTGGCTGCTGCCCCCAGTGGTCTGGCTGCTCAATGGGCTGTTGGTGCTCGTCTCCTTGG
TGCTTCTCTTTGTCTACGGTGAGCCAGTCACACGGCCCCACTCAGGCCCCGCCGTGTACTTCTGGAGGCA
TCGCAAGCAGGCTGACCTGGACCTGGCCCGGGGAGACTTTGCCCAGGCTGCCCAGCAGCTGTGGCTGGCC
CTGCGGGCACTGGGCCGGCCCCTGCCCACCTCCCACCTGGACCTGGCTTGTAGCCTCCTCTGGAACCTCA
TCCGTCACCTGCTGCAGCGTCTCTGGGTGGGCCGCTGGCTGGCAGGCCGGGCAGGGGGCCTGCAGCAGGA
CTGTGCTCTGCGAGTGGATGCAAGCGCCAGCGCCCGAGACGCAGCCCTGGTCTACCATAAGCTGCACCAG
CTGCACACCATGGGGAAGCACACAGGCGGGCACCTCACTGCCACCAACCTGGCGCTGAGTGCCCTGAACC
TGGCAGAGTGTGCAGGGGATGCCGTGTCTGTGGCGACGCTGGCCGAGATCTATGTGGCGGCTGCATTGAG
AGTGAAGACCAGTCTCCCACGGGCCTTGCATTTTCTGACACGCTTCTTCCTGAGCAGTGCCCGCCAGGCC
TGCCTGGCACAGAGTGGCTCAGTGCCTCCTGCCATGCAGTGGCTCTGCCACCCCGTGGGCCACCGTTTCT
TCGTGGATGGGGACTGGTCCGTGCTCAGTACCCCATGGGAGAGCCTGTACAGCTTGGCCGGGAACCCAGT
GGACCCCCTGGCCCAGGTGACTCAGCTATTCCGGGAACATCTCTTAGAGCGAGCACTGAACTGTGTGACC
CAGCCCAACCCCAGCCCTGGGTCAGCTGATGGGGACAAGGAATTTTCGGATGCCCTCGGGTACCTGCAGC
TGCTGAACAGCTGTTCTGATGCTGCGGGGGCTCCTGCCTACAGCTTCTCCATCAGTTCCAGCATGGCCAC
CACCACCGGCGTAGACCCGGTGGCCAAGTGGTGGGCCTCTCTGACAGCTGTGGTGATCCACTGGCTGCGG
CGGGATGAGGAGGCGGCTGAGCGGCTGTGCCCGCTGGTGGAGCACCTGCCCCGGGTGCTGCAGGAGTCTG
AGAGACCCCTGCCCAGGGCAGCTCTGCACTCCTTCAAGGCTGCCCGGGCCCTGCTGGGCTGTGCCAAGGC
AGAGTCTGGTCCAGCCAGCCTGACCATCTGTGAGAAGGCCAGTGGGTACCTGCAGGACAGCCTGGCTACC
ACACCAGCCAGCAGCTCCATTGACAAGGCCGTGCAGCTGTTCCTGTGTGACCTGCTTCTTGTGGTGCGCA
CCAGCCTGTGGCGGCAGCAGCAGCCCCCGGCCCCGGCCCCAGCAGCCCAGGGCACCAGCAGCAGGCCCCA
GGCTTCCGCCCTTGAGCTGCGTGGCTTCCAACGGGACCTGAGCAGCCTGAGGCGGCTGGCACAGAGCTTC
CGGCCCGCCATGCGGAGGGTGTTCCTACATGAGGCCACGGCCCGGCTGATGGCGGGGGCCAGCCCCACAC
GGACACACCAGCTCCTCGACCGCAGTCTGAGGCGGCGGGCAGGCCCCGGTGGCAAAGGAGGCGCGGTGGC
GGAGCTGGAGCCGCGGCCCACGCGGCGGGAGCACGCGGAGGCCTTGCTGCTGGCCTCCTGCTACCTGCCC
CCCGGCTTCCTGTCGGCGCCCGGGCAGCGCGTGGGCATGCTGGCTGAGGCGGCGCGCACACTAGAGAAAC
TTGGCGATCGCCGGCTGCTGCACGACTGTCAGCAGATGCTCATGCGCCTGGGCGGTGGGACCACTGTCAC
TTCCAGCGGAGAATTCTCAGGCGCCCCCGTGCCCTACCCCGACCCCCTGGAGCCCCGGTGAGCGGCCGCT
CGAGTCTAGTGGGCCCGTTTAAACCCGCTGATCAGCCTCGACTGTGCCTTCTAGTTGCCAGCCATCTGTT
GTTTGCCCCTCCCCCGTGCCTTCCTTGACCCTGGAAGGTGCCACTCCCACTGTCCTTTCCTAATAAAATG
AGGAAATTGCATCGCATTGTCTGAGTAGGTGTCATTCTATTCTGGGGGGTGGGGTGGGGCAGGACAGCAA
GGGGGAGGATTGGGAAGACAATAGCAGGCATGCTGGGGATGCGGTGGGCTCTATGGCTTCTGAGGCGGAA
AGAACCAGCTGGGGCTCTAGGGGGTATCCCC
[124 nt withheld, positions 8644-8767]
C
[91 nt withheld, positions 8769-8859]
A
[49 nt withheld, positions 8861-8909]
CCTTTGACGTTGGAGTCCACGTTCTTT
[37 nt withheld, positions 8937-8973]
ACCCTATCTCGGTCTATTCTTTTGATTTATAAGGGATTTTGCCGATTTCG
Features (pLannotate 1.2.2; 20 found; start..end, strand, type, name):
     63..392     +  promoter       SV40 promoter: SV40 enhancer and early promoter
    459..1250    +  CDS            neo: KKA2_KLEPN - Also known as kan, nptII. Experimental evidence at protein level: Swiss-Prot protein existence level 1. Resistance to kanamycin, neomycin, paromomycin, ribostamycin, butirosin and gentamicin B. From Klebsiella pneumoniae.
   1274..1432    +  CDS            ble (fragment): BLE_KLEPN - Experimental evidence at protein level: Swiss-Prot protein existence level 1. Binding protein with a strong affinity to the bleomycin family of antibiotics. Binds to CL990; an antimitotic-antibiotic compound. From Klebsiella pneumoniae.
   1427..1548    +  polyA_signal   SV40 poly(A) signal: SV40 polyadenylation signal
   1621..1637    -  protein_bind   lac operator: The lac repressor binds to the lac operator to inhibit transcription in E. coli. This inhibition can be relieved by adding lactose or isopropyl-β-D-thiogalactopyranoside (IPTG). lac repressor encoded by lacI
   1645..1675    -  promoter       lac promoter: promoter for the E. coli lac operon
   1690..1711    -  protein_bind   CAP binding site: CAP binding activates transcription in the presence of cAMP. E. coli catabolite activator protein
   1724..1816    -  CDS            lacI (fragment): lac repressor; lacI; The lac repressor binds to the lac operator to inhibit transcription in E. coli. This inhibition can be relieved by adding lactose or isopropyl-β-D-thiogalactopyranoside (IPTG).
   1999..2587    -  rep_origin     ori: high-copy-number ColE1/pMB1/pBR322/pUC origin of replication
   2758..3618    -  CDS            AmpR: β-lactamase; bla; confers resistance to ampicillin, carbenicillin, and related antibiotics
   3619..3723    -  promoter       AmpR promoter: bla
   3782..3834    -  misc_feature   bom (fragment): basis of mobility region from pBR322
   3989..4368    +  enhancer       CMV enhancer: human cytomegalovirus immediate early enhancer
   4369..4572    +  promoter       CMV promoter: human cytomegalovirus (CMV) immediate early promoter
   4568..4601    +  LTR            5' LTR (truncated) (fragment): truncated 5' long terminal repeat (LTR) from HIV-1
   4617..4635    +  promoter       T7 promoter: promoter for bacteriophage T7 RNA polymerase
   4739..8269    +  CDS            SREBF1 (sequence partly withheld): SRBP1_HUMAN - Also known as BHLHD1, SREBP1 From Homo sapiens (Human).
   8374..8598    +  polyA_signal   bGH poly(A) signal: bovine growth hormone polyadenylation signal
   8602..8623    +  promoter       SV40 promoter (fragment): SV40 enhancer and early promoter
   8644..49      +  rep_origin     f1 ori (across the origin) (sequence partly withheld): f1 bacteriophage origin of replication; arrow indicates direction of (+) strand synthesis
