[The description below was written by a language model from this plasmid's Addgene catalogue record and pLannotate feature annotations shown in this document.]
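Description:
pCDNA3- SREBP-1 (A317-318; L340) is a mammalian expression plasmid of about 9 kb built on the pCDNA3.1(+) backbone. It carries a mutant form of human sterol regulatory element-binding protein 1 (SREBF1, isoform 1). In bacteria it is maintained at high copy through a ColE1/pUC-type origin and selected with ampicillin via the β-lactamase gene. An f1 origin is also present. For selection in mammalian cells the backbone provides a neomycin phosphotransferase cassette driven by the SV40 enhancer/early promoter and terminated by the SV40 polyadenylation signal. The short annotated fragments of ble, lacI, bom and an HIV-1 LTR appear to be backbone remnants or partial sequence matches rather than functional elements.

The SREBP-1 open reading frame was inserted between NheI and NotI sites, both of which are retained. It lies downstream of the CMV immediate early enhancer and promoter and upstream of the bovine growth hormone polyadenylation signal. A T7 promoter between the CMV promoter and the insert would permit in vitro transcription. According to the record, the protein carries two T7 epitope tags at its N terminus and an E-tag at its C terminus, so the two ends of the protein can be detected separately. This is useful for a membrane-anchored precursor that is processed by proteolysis. The insert has glycine-to-alanine substitutions at positions 317 and 318 and a glycine-to-leucine substitution at position 340. It was also designed with multiple silent mutations to facilitate cloning. The record does not state the functional rationale for the substitutions. The associated work concerns regulation of endoplasmic reticulum proteins by the SARS-CoV-2 papain-like protease, which suggests the construct is used to examine SREBP-1 in that setting.
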