Addgene plasmid #204195: pCDNA3- SREBP-1 (A317-318; L340)
Purpose: Mammalian expression of SREBP-1 (Isoform 1)
Depositing lab: Allan Weissman. Depositing organization: National Cancer Institute (NCI). Publication: SARS-CoV-2 papain-like protease plays multiple roles in regulating cellular proteins in the endoplasmic reticulum. Yang M, Mariano J, Su R, Smith CE, Das S, Gill C, Andresson T, Loncarek J, Tsai YC, Weissman AM. J Biol Chem. 2023 Oct 12;299(12):105346. doi: 10.1016/j.jbc.2023.105346. PubMed 37838170.
Backbone
  Vector backbone: pCDNA3.1(+)
  Vector type: Mammalian Expression
Growth in bacteria
  Bacterial resistance: Ampicillin, 100 μg/mL
  Growth temperature: 37°C
  Growth strain: DH5alpha
  Copy number: High Copy
Gene/Insert
  Gene/Insert name: SREBP-1
  Species: H. sapiens (human)
  Mutation: Gly to Ala 317,318; Gly to Leu 340
  Entrez Gene: SREBF1 (a.k.a. HMD, IFAP2, SREBP1, bHLHd1)
  Tag / fusion protein: T7x2 (N terminal on insert); E-tag (C terminal on insert)
  Cloning method: Restriction Enzyme; 5′ cloning site Nhe1 (not destroyed); 3′ cloning site Not1 (not destroyed)
Terms and licenses: Academic/Nonprofit Terms; Industry Terms: Not Available to Industry
Depositor comments: Designed with multiple silent mutations to facilitate cloning.
How to cite: pCDNA3- SREBP-1 (A317-318; L340) was a gift from Allan Weissman (Addgene plasmid # 204195 ; http://n2t.net/addgene:204195 ; RRID:Addgene_204195)
